>Addgene plasmid #228524 | FUGW-RUSH-LAMP1-V5-APEX2 | addgene full sequence | sequence record 458071 | Addgene NGS Result
TAATTAACCCGTGTCGGCTCCAGATCTGGCCTCCGCGCCGGGTTTTGGCGCCTCCCGCGGGCGCCCCCCT
CCTCACGGCGAGCGCTGCCACGTCAGACGAAGGGCGCAGCGAGCGTCCTGATCCTTCCGCCCGGACGCTC
AGGACAGCGGCCCGCTGCTCATAAGACTCGGCCTTAGAACCCCAGTATCAGCAGAAGGACATTTTAGGAC
GGGACTTGGGTGACTCTAGGGCACTGGTTTTCTTTCCAGAGAGCGGAACAGGCGAGGAAAAGTAGTCCCT
TCTCGGCGATTCTGCGGAGGGATCTCCGTGGGGCGGTGAACGCCGATGATTATATAAGGACGCGCCGGGT
GTGGCACAGCTAGTTCCGTCGCAGCCGGGATTTGGGTCGCGGTTCTTGTTTGTGGATCGCTGTGATCGTC
ACTTGGTGAGTAGCGGGCTGCTGGGCTGGCCGGGGCTTTCGTGGCCGCCGGGCCGCTCGGTGGGACGGAA
GCGTGTGGAGAGACCGCCAAGGGCTGTAGTCTGGGTCCGCGAGCAAGGTTGCCCTGAACTGGGGGTTGGG
GGGAGCGCAGCAAAATGGCGGCTGTTCCCGAGTCTTGAATGGAAGACGCTTGTGAGGCGGGCTGTGAGGT
CGTTGAAACAAGGTGGGGGGCATGGTGGGCGGCAAGAACCCAAGGTCTTGAGGCCTTCGCTAATGCGGGA
AAGCTCTTATTCGGGTGAGATGGGCTGGGGCACCATCTGGGGACCCTGACGTGAAGTTTGTCACTGACTG
GAGAACTCGGTTTGTCGTCTGTTGCGGGGGCGGCAGTTATGGCGGTGCCGTTGGGCAGTGCACCCGTACC
TTTGGGAGCGCGCGCCCTCGTCGTGTCGTGACGTCACCCGTTCTGTTGGCTTATAATGCAGGGTGGGGCC
ACCTGCCGGTAGGTGTGCGGTAGGCTTTTCTCCGTCGCAGGACGCAGGGTTCGGGCCTAGGGTAGGCTCT
CCTGAATCGACAGGCGCCGGACCTCTGGTGAGGGGAGGGATAAGTGAGGCGTCAGTTTCTTTGGTCGGTT
TTATGTACCTATCTTCTTAAGTAGCTGAAGCTCCGGTTTTGAACTATGCGCTCGGGGTTGGCGAGTGTGT
TTTGTGAAGTTTTTTAGGCACCTTTTGAAATGTAATCATTTGGGTCAATATGTAATTTTCAGTGTTAGAC
TAGTAAATTGTCCGCTAAATTCTGGCCGTTTTTGGCTTTTTTGTTAGACGAAGCTTGGGCTGCAGGTCGA
CTCTAGAGCCACCATGGATGTATGCGTCCGTCTTGCCCTGTGGCTCCTCTGGGGACTCCTCCTGCACCAG
GGCCAGAGCCTCAGCCATAGTCACAGTGAGAAGGCGACAGGAACCAGCTCGGGCGCCGGTTTAAACGACC
CTAGCAAAGACTCAAAAGCTCAGGTGTCCGCTGCCGAGGCTGGCATTACTGGAACATGGTACAATCAGCT
CGGGAGCACCTTTATTGTGACTGCTGGAGCCGATGGAGCCCTCACCGGAACATACGAATCTGCTGTGGGA
AACGCCGAATCACGGTACGTCCTCACTGGCCGATACGATAGTGCCCCTGCCACCGACGGATCTGGGACTG
CCCTGGGATGGACTGTCGCTTGGAAAAACAACTACCGGAATGCTCATTCTGCCACAACATGGAGTGGACA
GTACGTGGGAGGCGCTGAGGCTAGAATCAATACACAGTGGCTGCTCACATCTGGCACAACCGAGGCAAAT
GCTTGGAAATCCACCCTGGTGGGACATGACACATTCACCAAAGTGAAACCCTCCGCCGCTTCAATCGATG
CCGCCAAAAAAGCCGGAGTCAACAACGGCAATCCTCTGGATGCCGTCCAGCAGCTCGGACCGAAAGATGA
ACTGTGAGCGGCCGCATAGATAACTGATCCAGTGTGCTGGAATTAATTCGCTGTCTGCGAGGGCCAGCTG
TTGGGGTGAGTACTCCCTCTCAAAAGCGGGCATGACTTCTGCGCTAAGATTGTCAGTTTCCAAAAACGAG
GAGGATTTGATATTCACCTGGCCCGCGGTGATGCCTTTGAGGGTGGCCGCGTCCATCTGGTCAGAAAAGA
CAATCTTTTTGTTGTCAAGCTTGAGGTGTGGCAGGCTTGAGATCTGGCCATACACTTGAGTGACAATGAC
ATCCACTTTGCCTTTCTCTCCACAGGTGTCCACTCCCAGGTCCAACTGCAGGTCGAGCATGCATCTAGGG
CGGCCAATTCCGCCCCTCTCCCCCCCCCCCTCTCCCTCCCCCCCCCCTAACGTTACTGGCCGAAGCCGCT
TGGAATAAGGCCGGTGTGCGTTTGTCTATATGTTATTTTCCACCATATTGCCGTCTTTTGGCAATGTGAG
GGCCCGGAAACCTGGCCCTGTCTTCTTGACGAGCATTCCTAGGGGTCTTTCCCCTCTCGCCAAAGGAATG
CAAGGTCTGTTGAATGTCGTGAAGGAAGCAGTTCCTCTGGAAGCTTCTTGAAGACAAACAACGTCTGTAG
CGACCCTTTGCAGGCAGCGGAACCCCCCACCTGGCGACAGGTGCCTCTGCGGCCAAAAGCCACGTGTATA
AGATACACCTGCAAAGGCGGCACAACCCCAGTGCCACGTTGTGAGTTGGATAGTTGTGGAAAGAGTCAAA
TGGCTCTCCTCAAGCGTATTCAACAAGGGGCTGAAGGATGCCCAGAAGGTACCCCATTGTATGGGATCTG
ATCTGGGGCCTCGGTGCACATGCTTTACATGTGTTTAGTCGAGGTTAAAAAAACGTCTAGGCCCCCCGAA
CCACGGGGACGTGGTTTTCCTTTGAAAAACACGATGATAAGAATGGCGGCCCCGGGCGCCCGGCGGCCGC
TGCTCCTGTTGCTGCTGGCAGGCCTTGCACACAGCACCGGTGACGAGAAGACCACTGGTTGGCGAGGTGG
ACACGTTGTTGAAGGACTGGCTGGGGAACTTGAACAACTTCGTGCACGACTGGAGCATCACCCACAAGGT
CAACGTGAACCAGGATCCGCTGGCTCCGCTGCAGGTTCTGGCGCTGGATCTGCTGCTGGTTCTGGCGAAT
TCGCCCCAGCACTGTTCGAGGTGAAAGACAACAACGGCACAGCGTGTATAATGGCCAGCTTCTCTGCCTC
CTTTCTGACCACCTATGATGCTGGACATGTTTCTAAGGTCTCGAATATGACCCTGCCAGCCTCTGCAGAA
GTCCTGAAGAATAGCAGCTCTTGTGGTGAAAAGAATGCTTCTGAGCCCACCCTCGCAATCACCTTTGGAG
AAGGATATTTACTGAAACTCACCTTCACAAAAAACACAACACGTTACAGTGTCCAGCACATGTATTTCAC
ATATAACCTGTCAGACACACAATTCTTTCCCAATGCCAGCTCCAAAGGGCCCGACACTGTGGATTCCACA
ACTGACATCAAGGCAGACATCAACAAAACATACCGATGTGTCAGCGACATCAGGGTCTACATGAAGAATG
TGACCATTGTGCTCTGGGACGCTACTATCCAGGCCTACCTGCCGAGTAGCAACTTCAGCAAGGAAGAGAC
ACGCTGCCCACAGGATCAACCTTCCCCAACTACTGGGCCACCCAGCCCCTCACCACCACTTGTGCCCACA
AACCCCAGTGTGTCCAAGTACAATGTGACTGGTGACAATGGAACCTGCCTGCTGGCCTCTATGGCACTGC
AACTCAACATCACCTACATGAAGAAGGACAACACGACTGTGACCAGAGCATTCAACATCAACCCAAGTGA
CAAATATAGTGGGACTTGCGGTGCCCAGTTGGTGACCCTGAAGGTGGGGAACAAGAGCAGAGTCCTGGAG
CTGCAGTTTGGGATGAATGCCACTTCTAGCCTGTTTTTCCTGCAAGGAGTTCAGTTGAACATGACTCTTC
CTGATGCCATAGAGCCCACGTTCAGCACCTCCAACTATTCCCTGAAAGCTCTTCAGGCCAGTGTCGGCAA
CTCATACAAGTGCAACAGTGAGGAGCACATCTTTGTCAGCAAGGCGCTCGCCCTCAATGTCTTCAGCGTG
CAAGTCCAGGCTTTCAGGGTAGAAAGTGACAGGTTTGGGTCTGTGGAAGAGTGTGTACAGGACGGTAACA
ACATGCTGATCCCCATTGCTGTGGGCGGGGCCCTGGCAGGGCTGGTCCTCATCGTCCTCATCGCCTACCT
CATCGGCAGGAAGAGGAGTCACGCGGGCTATCAGACCATCGGATCCGCTGGCTCCGCTGCTGGTTCTGGC
GAATTCGGTAAGCCTATCCCTAACCCTCTCCTCGGTCTCGATTCTACGGGGCCCGGAAAGTCTTACCCAA
CTGTGAGTGCTGATTACCAGGACGCCGTTGAGAAGGCGAAGAAGAAGCTCAGAGGCTTCATCGCTGAGAA
GAGATGCGCTCCTCTAATGCTCCGTTTGGCATTCCACTCTGCTGGAACCTTTGACAAGGGCACGAAGACC
GGTGGACCCTTCGGAACCATCAAGCACCCTGCCGAACTGGCTCACAGCGCTAACAACGGTCTTGACATCG
CTGTTAGGCTTTTGGAGCCACTCAAGGCGGAGTTCCCTATTTTGAGCTACGCCGATTTCTACCAGTTGGC
TGGCGTTGTTGCCGTTGAGGTCACGGGTGGACCTAAGGTTCCATTCCACCCTGGAAGAGAGGACAAGCCT
GAGCCACCACCAGAGGGTCGCTTGCCCGATCCCACTAAGGGTTCTGACCATTTGAGAGATGTGTTTGGCA
AAGCTATGGGGCTTACTGACCAAGATATCGTTGCTCTATCTGGGGGTCACACTATTGGAGCTGCACACAA
GGAGCGTTCTGGATTTGAGGGTCCCTGGACCTCTAATCCTCTTATTTTCGACAACTCATACTTCACGGAG
TTGTTGAGTGGTGAGAAGGAAGGTCTCCTTCAGCTACCTTCTGACAAGGCTCTTTTGTCTGACCCTGTAT
TCCGCCCTCTCGTTGACAAATATGCAGCGGACGAAGATGCCTTCTTTGCTGATTACGCTGAGGCTCACCA
AAAGCTTTCCGAGCTTGGGTTTGCTGATGCCTAAAATTCGATCCGTTAACAATTCGATATCAAGCTTATC
GATAATCAACCTCTGGATTACAAAATTTGTGAAAGATTGACTGGTATTCTTAACTATGTTGCTCCTTTTA
CGCTATGTGGATACGCTGCTTTAATGCCTTTGTATCATGCTATTGCTTCCCGTATGGCTTTCATTTTCTC
CTCCTTGTATAAATCCTGGTTGCTGTCTCTTTATGAGGAGTTGTGGCCCGTTGTCAGGCAACGTGGCGTG
GTGTGCACTGTGTTTGCTGACGCAACCCCCACTGGTTGGGGCATTGCCACCACCTGTCAGCTCCTTTCCG
GGACTTTCGCTTTCCCCCTCCCTATTGCCACGGCGGAACTCATCGCCGCCTGCCTTGCCCGCTGCTGGAC
AGGGGCTCGGCTGTTGGGCACTGACAATTCCGTGGTGTTGTCGGGGAAATCATCGTCCTTTCCTTGGCTG
CTCGCCTGTGTTGCCACCTGGATTCTGCGCGGGACGTCCTTCTGCTACGTCCCTTCGGCCCTCAATCCAG
CGGACCTTCCTTCCCGCGGCCTGCTGCCGGCTCTGCGGCCTCTTCCGCGTCTTCGCCTTCGCCCTCAGAC
GAGTCGGATCTCCCTTTGGGCCGCCTCCCCGCATCGATACCGTCGACCTCGAGACCTAGAAAAACATGGA
GCAATCACAAGTAGCAATACAGCAGCTACCAATGCTGATTGTGCCTGGCTAGAAGCACAAGAGGAGGAGG
AGGTGGGTTTTCCAGTCACACCTCAGGTACCTTTAAGACCAATGACTTACAAGGCAGCTGTAGATCTTAG
CCACTTTTTAAAAGAAAAGGGGGGACTGGAAGGGCTAATTCACTCCCAACGAAGACAAGATATCCTTGAT
CTGTGGATCTACCACACACAAGGCTACTTCCCTGATTGGCAGAACTACACACCAGGGCCAGGGATCAGAT
ATCCACTGACCTTTGGATGGTGCTACAAGCTAGTACCAGTTGAGCAAGAGAAGGTAGAAGAAGCCAATGA
AGGAGAGAACACCCGCTTGTTACACCCTGTGAGCCTGCATGGGATGGATGACCCGGAGAGAGAAGTATTA
GAGTGGAGGTTTGACAGCCGCCTAGCATTTCATCACATGGCCCGAGAGCTGCATCCGGACTGTACTGGGT
CTCTCTGGTTAGACCAGATCTGAGCCTGGGAGCTCTCTGGCTAACTAGGGAACCCACTGCTTAAGCCTCA
ATAAAGCTTGCCTTGAGTGCTTCAAGTAGTGTGTGCCCGTCTGTTGTGTGACTCTGGTAACTAGAGATCC
CTCAGACCCTTTTAGTCAGTGTGGAAAATCTCTAGCAGGGCCCGTTTAAACCCGCTGATCAGCCTCGACT
GTGCCTTCTAGTTGCCAGCCATCTGTTGTTTGCCCCTCCCCCGTGCCTTCCTTGACCCTGGAAGGTGCCA
CTCCCACTGTCCTTTCCTAATAAAATGAGGAAATTGCATCGCATTGTCTGAGTAGGTGTCATTCTATTCT
GGGGGGTGGGGTGGGGCAGGACAGCAAGGGGGAGGATTGGGAAGACAATAGCAGGCATGCTGGGGATGCG
GTGGGCTCTATGGCTTCTGAGGCGGAAAGAACCAGCTGGGGCTCTAGGGGGTATCCCC
[124 nt withheld, positions 6709-6832]
C
[91 nt withheld, positions 6834-6924]
A
[49 nt withheld, positions 6926-6974]
CCTTTGACGTTGGAGTCCACGTTCTTT
[37 nt withheld, positions 7002-7038]
ACCCTATCTCGGTCTATTCTTTTGATTTATAAGGGATTTTGCCGATTTCGGCCTATTGGTTAAAAAATGA
GCTGATTTAACAAAAATTTAACGCGAATTAATTCTGTGGAATGTGTGTCAGTTAGGGTGTGGAAAGTCCC
CAGGCTCCCCAGCAGGCAGAAGTATGCAAAGCATGCATCTCAATTAGTCAGCAACCAGGTGTGGAAAGTC
CCCAGGCTCCCCAGCAGGCAGAAGTATGCAAAGCATGCATCTCAATTAGTCAGCAACCATAGTCCCGCCC
CTAACTCCGCCCATCCCGCCCCTAACTCCGCCCAGTTCCGCCCATTCTCCGCCCCATGGCTGACTAATTT
TTTTTATTTATGCAGAGGCCGAGGCCGCCTCTGCCTCTGAGCTATTCCAGAAGTAGTGAGGAGGCTTTTT
TGGAGGCCTAGGCTTTTGCAAAAAGCTCCCGGGAGCTTGTATATCCATTTTCGGATCTGATCAGCACGTG
TTGACAATTAATCATCGGCATAGTATATCGGCATAGTATAATACGACAAGGTGAGGAACTAAACCATGGC
CAAGTTGACCAGTGCCGTTCCGGTGCTCACCGCGCGCGACGTCGCCGGAGCGGTCGAGTTCTGGACCGAC
CGGCTCGGGTTCTCCCGGGACTTCGTGGAGGACGACTTCGCCGGTGTGGTCCGGGACGACGTGACCCTGT
TCATCAGCGCGGTCCAGGACCAGGTGGTGCCGGACAACACCCTGGCCTGGGTGTGGGTGCGCGGCCTGGA
CGAGCTGTACGCCGAGTGGTCGGAGGTCGTGTCCACGAACTTCCGGGACGCCTCCGGGCCGGCCATGACC
GAGATCGGCGAGCAGCCGTGGGGGCGGGAGTTCGCCCTGCGCGACCCGGCCGGCAACTGCGTGCACTTCG
TGGCCGAGGAGCAGGACTGACACGTGCTACGAGATTTCGATTCCACCGCCGCCTTCTATGAAAGGTTGGG
CTTCGGAATCGTTTTCCGGGACGCCGGCTGGATGATCCTCCAGCGCGGGGATCTCATGCTGGAGTTCTTC
GCCCACCCCAACTTGTTTATTGCAGCTTATAATGGTTACAAATAAAGCAATAGCATCACAAATTTCACAA
ATAAAGCATTTTTTTCACTGCATTCTAGTTGTGGTTTGTCCAAACTCATCAATGTATCTTATCATGTCTG
TATACCGTCGACCTCTAGCTAGAGCTTGGCGTAATCATGGTCATAGCTGTTTCCTGTGTGAAATTGTTAT
CCGCTCACAATTCCACACAACATACGAGCCGGAAGCATAAAGTGTAAAGCCTGGGGTGCCTAATGAGTGA
GCTAACTCACATTAATTGCGTTGCGCTCACTGCCCGCTTTCCAGTCGGGAAACCTGTCGTGCCAGCTGCA
TTAATGAATCGGCCAACGCGCGGGGAGAGGCGGTTTGCGTATTGGGCGCTCTTCCGCTTCCTCGCTCACT
GACTCGCTGCGCTCGGTCGTTCGGCTGCGGCGAGCGGTATCAGCTCACTCAAAGGCGGTAATACGGTTAT
CCACAGAATCAGGGGATAACGCAGGAAAGAACATGTGAGCAAAAGGCCAGCAAAAGGCCAGGAACCGTAA
AAAGGCCGCGTTGCTGGCGTTTTTCCATAGGCTCCGCCCCCCTGACGAGCATCACAAAAATCGACGCTCA
AGTCAGAGGTGGCGAAACCCGACAGGACTATAAAGATACCAGGCGTTTCCCCCTGGAAGCTCCCTCGTGC
GCTCTCCTGTTCCGACCCTGCCGCTTACCGGATACCTGTCCGCCTTTCTCCCTTCGGGAAGCGTGGCGCT
TTCTCATAGCTCACGCTGTAGGTATCTCAGTTCGGTGTAGGTCGTTCGCTCCAAGCTGGGCTGTGTGCAC
GAACCCCCCGTTCAGCCCGACCGCTGCGCCTTATCCGGTAACTATCGTCTTGAGTCCAACCCGGTAAGAC
ACGACTTATCGCCACTGGCAGCAGCCACTGGTAACAGGATTAGCAGAGCGAGGTATGTAGGCGGTGCTAC
AGAGTTCTTGAAGTGGTGGCCTAACTACGGCTACACTAGAAGAACAGTATTTGGTATCTGCGCTCTGCTG
AAGCCAGTTACCTTCGGAAAAAGAGTTGGTAGCTCTTGATCCGGCAAACAAACCACCGCTGGTAGCGGTG
GTTTTTTTGTTTGCAAGCAGCAGATTACGCGCAGAAAAAAAGGATCTCAAGAAGATCCTTTGATCTTTTC
TACGGGGTCTGACGCTCAGTGGAACGAAAACTCACGTTAAGGGATTTTGGTCATGAGATTATCAAAAAGG
ATCTTCACCTAGATCCTTTTAAATTAAAAATGAAGTTTTAAATCAATCTAAAGTATATATGAGTAAACTT
GGTCTGACAGTTACCAATGCTTAATCAGTGAGGCACCTATCTCAGCGATCTGTCTATTTCGTTCATCCAT
AGTTGCCTGACTCCCCGTCGTGTAGATAACTACGATACGGGAGGGCTTACCATCTGGCCCCAGTGCTGCA
ATGATACCGCGAGACCCACGCTCACCGGCTCCAGATTTATCAGCAATAAACCAGCCAGCCGGAAGGGCCG
AGCGCAGAAGTGGTCCTGCAACTTTATCCGCCTCCATCCAGTCTATTAATTGTTGCCGGGAAGCTAGAGT
AAGTAGTTCGCCAGTTAATAGTTTGCGCAACGTTGTTGCCATTGCTACAGGCATCGTGGTGTCACGCTCG
TCGTTTGGTATGGCTTCATTCAGCTCCGGTTCCCAACGATCAAGGCGAGTTACATGATCCCCCATGTTGT
GCAAAAAAGCGGTTAGCTCCTTCGGTCCTCCGATCGTTGTCAGAAGTAAGTTGGCCGCAGTGTTATCACT
CATGGTTATGGCAGCACTGCATAATTCTCTTACTGTCATGCCATCCGTAAGATGCTTTTCTGTGACTGGT
GAGTACTCAACCAAGTCATTCTGAGAATAGTGTATGCGGCGACCGAGTTGCTCTTGCCCGGCGTCAATAC
GGGATAATACCGCGCCACATAGCAGAACTTTAAAAGTGCTCATCATTGGAAAACGTTCTTCGGGGCGAAA
ACTCTCAAGGATCTTACCGCTGTTGAGATCCAGTTCGATGTAACCCACTCGTGCACCCAACTGATCTTCA
GCATCTTTTACTTTCACCAGCGTTTCTGGGTGAGCAAAAACAGGAAGGCAAAATGCCGCAAAAAAGGGAA
TAAGGGCGACACGGAAATGTTGAATACTCATACTCTTCCTTTTTCAATATTATTGAAGCATTTATCAGGG
TTATTGTCTCATGAGCGGATACATATTTGAATGTATTTAGAAAAATAAACAAATAGGGGTTCCGCGCACA
TTTCCCCGAAAAGTGCCACCTGACGTCGACGGATCGGGAGATCTCCCGATCCCCTATGGTGCACTCTCAG
TACAATCTGCTCTGATGCCGCATAGTTAAGCCAGTATCTGCTCCCTGCTTGTGTGTTGGAGGTCGCTGAG
TAGTGCGCGAGCAAAATTTAAGCTACAACAAGGCAAGGCTTGACCGACAATTGCATGAAGAATCTGCTTA
GGGTTAGGCGTTTTGCGCTGCTTCGCGATGTACGGGCCAGATATACGCGTTGACATTGATTATTGACTAG
TTATTAATAGTAATCAATTACGGGGTCATTAGTTCATAGCCCATATATGGAGTTCCGCGTTACATAACTT
ACGGTAAATGGCCCGCCTGGCTGACCGCCCAACGACCCCCGCCCATTGACGTCAATAATGACGTATGTTC
CCATAGTAACGCCAATAGGGACTTTCCATTGACGTCAATGGGTGGAGTATTTACGGTAAACTGCCCACTT
GGCAGTACATCAAGTGTATCATATGCCAAGTACGCCCCCTATTGACGTCAATGACGGTAAATGGCCCGCC
TGGCATTATGCCCAGTACATGACCTTATGGGACTTTCCTACTTGGCAGTACATCTACGTATTAGTCATCG
CTATTACCATGGTGATGCGGTTTTGGCAGTACATCAATGGGCGTGGATAGCGGTTTGACTCACGGGGATT
TCCAAGTCTCCACCCCATTGACGTCAATGGGAGTTTGTTTTGGCACCAAAATCAACGGGACTTTCCAAAA
TGTCGTAACAACTCCGCCCCATTGACGCAAATGGGCGGTAGGCGTGTACGGTGGGAGGTCTATATAAGCA
GCGCGTTTTGCCTGTACTGGGTCTCTCTGGTTAGACCAGATCTGAGCCTGGGAGCTCTCTGGCTAACTAG
GGAACCCACTGCTTAAGCCTCAATAAAGCTTGCCTTGAGTGCTTCAAGTAGTGTGTGCCCGTCTGTTGTG
TGACTCTGGTAACTAGAGATCCCTCAGACCCTTTTAGTCAGTGTGGAAAATCTCTAGCAGTGGCGCCCGA
ACAGGGACTTGAAAGCGAAAGGGAAACCAGAGGAGCTCTCTCGACGCAGGACTCGGCTTGCTGAAGCGCG
CACGGCAAGAGGCGAGGGGCGGCGACTGGTGAGTACGCCAAAAATTTTGACTAGCGGAGGCTAGAAGGAG
AGAGATGGGTGCGAGAGCGTCAGTATTAAGCGGGGGAGAATTAGATCGCGATGGGAAAAAATTCGGTTAA
GGCCAGGGGGAAAGAAAAAATATAAATTAAAACATATAGTATGGGCAAGCAGGGAGCTAGAACGATTCGC
AGTTAATCCTGGCCTGTTAGAAACATCAGAAGGCTGTAGACAAATACTGGGACAGCTACAACCATCCCTT
CAGACAGGATCAGAAGAACTTAGATCATTATATAATACAGTAGCAACCCTCTATTGTGTGCATCAAAGGA
TAGAGATAAAAGACACCAAGGAAGCTTTAGACAAGATAGAGGAAGAGCAAAACAAAAGTAAGACCACCGC
ACAGCAAGCGGCCGCTGATCTTCAGACCTGGAGGAGGAGATATGAGGGACAATTGGAGAAGTGAATTATA
TAAATATAAAGTAGTAAAAATTGAACCATTAGGAGTAGCACCCACCAAGGCAAAGAGAAGAGTGGTGCAG
AGAGAAAAAAGAGCAGTGGGAATAGGAGCTTTGTTCCTTGGGTTCTTGGGAGCAGCAGGAAGCACTATGG
GCGCAGCGTCAATGACGCTGACGGTACAGGCCAGACAATTATTGTCTGGTATAGTGCAGCAGCAGAACAA
TTTGCTGAGGGCTATTGAGGCGCAACAGCATCTGTTGCAACTCACAGTCTGGGGCATCAAGCAGCTCCAG
GCAAGAATCCTGGCTGTGGAAAGATACCTAAAGGATCAACAGCTCCTGGGGATTTGGGGTTGCTCTGGAA
AACTCATTTGCACCACTGCTGTGCCTTGGAATGCTAGTTGGAGTAATAAATCTCTGGAACAGATTTGGAA
TCACACGACCTGGATGGAGTGGGACAGAGAAATTAACAATTACACAAGCTTAATACACTCCTTAATTGAA
GAATCGCAAAACCAGCAAGAAAAGAATGAACAAGAATTATTGGAATTAGATAAATGGGCAAGTTTGTGGA
ATTGGTTTAACATAACAAATTGGCTGTGGTATATAAAATTATTCATAATGATAGTAGGAGGCTTGGTAGG
TTTAAGAATAGTTTTTGCTGTACTTTCTATAGTGAATAGAGTTAGGCAGGGATATTCACCATTATCGTTT
CAGACCCACCTCCCAACCCCGAGGGGACCCGACAGGCCCGAAGGAATAGAAGAAGAAGGTGGAGAGAGAG
ACAGAGACAGATCCATTCGATTAGTGAACGGATCGGCACTGCGTGCGCCAATTCTGCAGACAAATGGCAG
TATTCATCCACAATTTTAAAAGAAAAGGGGGGATTGGGGGGTACAGTGCAGGGGAAAGAATAGTAGACAT
AATAGCAACAGACATACAAACTAAAGAATTACAAAAACAAATTACAAAAATTCAAAATTTTCGGGTTTAT
TACAGGGACAGCAGAGATCCAGTTTGGT
Features (pLannotate 1.2.2; 38 found; start..end, strand, type, name):
     28..1239    +  promoter       UbC promoter: human ubiquitin C promoter
   1250..1268    -  misc_feature   MCS (fragment): pUC18/19 multiple cloning site
   1274..1387    +  CDS            STIM1 (fragment): STIM1_HUMAN - Also known as GOK From Homo sapiens (Human).
   1373..1873    +  CDS            SAV_STRAV (fragment): Experimental evidence at protein level: Swiss-Prot protein existence level 1. The biological function of streptavidin is not known. Forms a strong non-covalent specific complex with biotin (one molecule of biotin per subunit of streptavidin). From Streptomyces avidinii.
   1966..2195    +  intron         chimeric intron: chimera between introns from adenovirus and immunoglobulin heavy chain genes
   2378..2840    +  misc_feature   IRES: internal ribosome entry site (IRES) of the encephalomyocarditis virus (EMCV)
   2843..2905    +  CDS            LAMP1 (fragment): rat lysosome-associated membrane glycoprotein 1
   3082..4240    +  CDS            LAMP1 (fragment): rat lysosome-associated membrane glycoprotein 1
   4277..4318    +  CDS            V5 tag: epitope tag from simian virus 5
   4325..5071    +  CDS            APEX2: soybean ascorbate peroxidase, engineered to serve as a monomeric tag for electron microscopy and live-cell proteomics (Lam et al., 2015) more active than the original APEX due to the A134P mutation
   5091..5114    +  misc_feature   MCS (fragment): pBluescript multiple cloning site
   5114..5702    +  misc_feature   WPRE: woodchuck hepatitis virus posttranscriptional regulatory element
   5639..6220    +  CDS            nef (fragment): NEF_HV1H2 - Experimental evidence at protein level: Swiss-Prot protein existence level 1. Extracellular Nef protein targets CD4(+) T-lymphocytes for apoptosis by interacting with CXCR4 surface receptors. From Human immunodeficiency virus type 1 group M subtype B (isolate HXB2) (HIV-1).
   6227..6407    +  LTR            5' LTR (truncated): truncated 5' long terminal repeat (LTR) from HIV-1
   6439..6663    +  polyA_signal   bGH poly(A) signal: bovine growth hormone polyadenylation signal
   6667..6688    +  promoter       SV40 promoter (fragment): SV40 enhancer and early promoter
   6709..7137    +  rep_origin     f1 ori (sequence partly withheld): f1 bacteriophage origin of replication; arrow indicates direction of (+) strand synthesis
   7151..7480    +  promoter       SV40 promoter: SV40 enhancer and early promoter
   7528..7575    +  promoter       EM7 promoter: synthetic bacterial promoter&nbsp
   7594..7968    +  CDS            BleoR: antibiotic-binding protein; Sh ble from Streptoalloteichus hindustanus; confers resistance to bleomycin, phleomycin, and Zeocin™
   7978..8103    +  CDS            ble (fragment): BLE_KLEPN - Experimental evidence at protein level: Swiss-Prot protein existence level 1. Binding protein with a strong affinity to the bleomycin family of antibiotics. Binds to CL990; an antimitotic-antibiotic compound. From Klebsiella pneumoniae.
   8098..8219    +  polyA_signal   SV40 poly(A) signal: SV40 polyadenylation signal
   8290..8312    -  protein_bind   lac operator (fragment): The lac repressor binds to the lac operator to inhibit transcription in E. coli. This inhibition can be relieved by adding lactose or isopropyl-β-D-thiogalactopyranoside (IPTG). lac repressor encoded by lacI
   8316..8346    -  promoter       lac promoter: promoter for the E. coli lac operon
   8361..8382    -  protein_bind   CAP binding site: CAP binding activates transcription in the presence of cAMP. E. coli catabolite activator protein
   8395..8487    -  CDS            lacI (fragment): lac repressor; lacI; The lac repressor binds to the lac operator to inhibit transcription in E. coli. This inhibition can be relieved by adding lactose or isopropyl-β-D-thiogalactopyranoside (IPTG).
   8670..9258    -  rep_origin     ori: high-copy-number ColE1/pMB1/pBR322/pUC origin of replication
   9429..10289   -  CDS            AmpR: β-lactamase; bla; confers resistance to ampicillin, carbenicillin, and related antibiotics
  10290..10394   -  promoter       AmpR promoter: bla
  10453..10505   -  misc_feature   bom (fragment): basis of mobility region from pBR322
  10660..11039   +  enhancer       CMV enhancer: human cytomegalovirus immediate early enhancer
  11040..11239   +  promoter       CMV promoter: human cytomegalovirus (CMV) immediate early promoter
  11257..11437   +  LTR            5' LTR (truncated): truncated 5' long terminal repeat (LTR) from HIV-1
  11484..11609   +  misc_feature   HIV-1 Ψ: packaging signal of human immunodeficiency virus type 1
  11593..11956   +  CDS            HIV-1 gag (fragment): gag protein from human immunodeficiency virus 1; gag
  12102..12335   +  misc_feature   RRE: The Rev response element (RRE) of HIV-1 allows for Rev-dependent mRNA export from the nucleus to the cytoplasm.
  12712..12812   +  CDS            Rev (fragment): human immunodeficiency virus 1 (HIV-1) Rev protein; rev; enhances nuclear export of unspliced and incompletely spliced viral mRNAs
  12862..12979   +  misc_feature   cPPT/CTS: central polypurine tract and central termination sequence of HIV-1
