[The description below was written by a language model from this plasmid's Addgene catalogue record and pLannotate feature annotations shown in this document.]
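Description:
FUGW-RUSH-LAMP1-V5-APEX2 is an HIV-1-based lentiviral transfer plasmid for mammalian expression, built on a FUGW-type backbone already carrying the RUSH (retention using selective hooks) streptavidin-KDEL hook. It is propagated in E. coli through a high-copy ColE1/pUC origin with ampicillin resistance (AmpR); an f1 origin and an SV40/EM7-driven BleoR (Zeocin resistance) cassette also sit in the plasmid backbone, outside the packaged region. Viral genomic RNA is transcribed from a CMV enhancer/promoter fused to a truncated 5' LTR, followed by the Ψ packaging signal, a gag fragment, the RRE and cPPT/CTS. The cassette is closed by WPRE, a truncated 3' LTR and a bGH polyadenylation signal. The catalogue lists a size of 12,946 bp, while the sequenced record is 13,016 nt.

The payload is a bicistronic unit driven by the human ubiquitin C promoter. The first cistron encodes the hook: streptavidin preceded by a short STIM1-derived segment (presumably a signal sequence) and, per the catalogue, ending in a KDEL ER-retention motif. A chimeric intron and an EMCV IRES then drive translation of the reporter, rat LAMP1. The annotated LAMP1 sequence is split into a short N-terminal fragment and the main body, consistent with the streptavidin-binding peptide (SBP) listed in the catalogue lying between them, although SBP itself is not annotated. V5 and the engineered ascorbate peroxidase APEX2 are fused to the C-terminus. In the RUSH system, the SBP-tagged cargo is held in the ER by the hook until added biotin releases it as a synchronized wave. APEX2 then allows proximity biotinylation of neighbouring proteins at chosen times, with V5 for detection. The associated work used this for spatiotemporal proteomics of newly synthesized lysosomal membrane protein in neurons.
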