Addgene plasmid #228524: FUGW-RUSH-LAMP1-V5-APEX2
Purpose: Lentiviral vector, expresses Strep-KDEL-IRES-SBP-(Rat)LAMP1-V5-APEX2 in mammalian cells.
Depositing lab: Ginny Farias. Depositing organization: Utrecht University. Publication: Spatiotemporal proteomics reveals the biosynthetic lysosomal membrane protein interactome in neurons. Li CH, Kersten N, Ozkan N, Nguyen DTM, Koppers M, Post H, Altelaar M, Farias GG. Nat Commun. 2024 Dec 30;15(1):10829. doi: 10.1038/s41467-024-55052-w. PubMed 40016183.
Backbone
  Vector backbone: FUWG-RUSH-Strep-KDEL
  Backbone size w/o insert (bp): 10726
  Total vector size (bp): 12946
  Vector type: Mammalian Expression, Lentiviral
Growth in bacteria
  Bacterial resistance: Ampicillin, 100 μg/mL
  Growth temperature: 37°C
  Growth strain: NEB Stable
  Copy number: High Copy
Gene/Insert
  Gene/Insert name: LAMP1
  Species: R. norvegicus (rat)
  Entrez Gene: Lamp1 (a.k.a. LGP120)
  Promoter: Ubc
  Tag / fusion protein: Streptavidin-KDEL (N terminal on backbone); Streptavidin Binding Protein (SBP) (N terminal on insert); V5-APEX2 (C terminal on insert)
  Cloning method: Gibson Cloning
  Sequencing primers: 5′ atgctttacatgtgtttagtcgaggt
Terms and licenses: Academic/Nonprofit Terms; Industry Terms: Not Available to Industry
Depositor comments: Please visit https://doi.org/10.1101/2024.05.16.594502 for bioRxiv preprint.
How to cite: FUGW-RUSH-LAMP1-V5-APEX2 was a gift from Ginny Farias (Addgene plasmid # 228524 ; http://n2t.net/addgene:228524 ; RRID:Addgene_228524)
